Addgene plasmid #202591: mNeonGreen-APEX2
Purpose: Gamma-retroviral vector that expresses mNeonGreen fused to APEX2.
Depositing lab: Reuben Harris. Depositing organization: University of Minnesota. Publication: APEX3 - an optimized tool for rapid and unbiased proximity labeling. Becker JT, Auerbach AA, Harris RS. J Mol Biol. 2023 May 12:168145. doi: 10.1016/j.jmb.2023.168145. PubMed 37182813.
Backbone
  Vector backbone: MIGR1-derivative
  Backbone size w/o insert (bp): 6142
  Total vector size (bp): 7647
  Vector type: Mammalian Expression, Retroviral
  Selectable markers: Blasticidin
Growth in bacteria
  Bacterial resistance: Ampicillin, 100 μg/mL
  Growth temperature: 37°C
  Growth strain: NEB Stable
  Copy number: High Copy
Gene/Insert
  Gene/Insert name: mNeonGreen-APEX2-V5
  Species: Synthetic
  Insert size (bp): 1566
  Mutation: APEX2
  GenBank ID: NM_001250856.1 KC295282.1
  Entrez Gene: APX1 (a.k.a. GLYMA_11G150243v4)
  Tag / fusion protein: mNeonGreen (N terminal on insert); V5 epitope (C terminal on insert)
  Cloning method: Restriction Enzyme; 5′ cloning site EcoRI (not destroyed); 3′ cloning site XhoI (not destroyed)
  Sequencing primers: 5′ CCCTTGAACCTCCTCGTTCGACC; 3′ gggagaggggcgctagtcagtta
Terms and licenses: Academic/Nonprofit Terms; Industry Terms: Not Available to Industry
How to cite: mNeonGreen-APEX2 was a gift from Reuben Harris (Addgene plasmid # 202591 ; http://n2t.net/addgene:202591 ; RRID:Addgene_202591)
