[The description below was written by a language model from this plasmid's Addgene catalogue record and pLannotate feature annotations shown in this document.]
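Description:
mNeonGreen-APEX2 is a gamma-retroviral mammalian expression vector built on a MIGR1-derived backbone, about 7.6 kb in total. In bacteria it is maintained through a high-copy ColE1/pUC-type origin and selected with ampicillin via the β-lactamase gene. The remaining bacterial annotations (lac promoter/operator, and fragments of lacI, lacZα, rop, bom and the tetracycline resistance gene) are backbone remnants with no apparent functional role. The retroviral portion is framed by 5′ and 3′ long terminal repeats of murine embryonic stem cell virus. It also carries the MESV Ψ packaging signal and a truncated MMLV gag segment lacking its start codon. These elements allow the genomic RNA to be encapsidated when the viral proteins are supplied in trans. No internal promoter is annotated, so transcription of the payload is presumably driven by the 5′ LTR.

The insert, cloned between EcoRI and XhoI sites, is a synthetic fusion of about 1.6 kb. It places the bright monomeric green/yellow fluorescent protein mNeonGreen at the N terminus, followed by APEX2 and a C-terminal V5 epitope tag. APEX2 is the engineered soybean ascorbate peroxidase carrying the activity-enhancing A134P change, used for proximity labeling and electron microscopy. Downstream, an EMCV IRES directs translation of the blasticidin S deaminase gene from the same transcript, so blasticidin selection enriches for transduced cells that also express the fusion. A short annotated yokD fragment after this marker is probably a spurious match or cloning remnant.

The construct serves to generate stably transduced cells expressing a fluorescently trackable, V5-detectable APEX2. The associated publication concerns optimizing APEX-based proximity labeling, which suggests use in evaluating APEX variants, though the record does not state this plasmid's specific role.
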