Features (pLannotate 1.2.2; 21 found; start..end, strand, type, name):
      1..516     +  LTR            5' LTR: 5' long terminal repeat from murine embryonic stem cell virus
    580..921     +  misc_feature   MESV Ψ: packaging signal of murine embryonic stem cell virus
    988..1404    +  CDS            gag (truncated): truncated Moloney murine leukemia virus (MMLV) gag gene lacking the start codon
   1425..2132    +  CDS            mNeonGreen: mNeonGreen is a basic (constitutively fluorescent) green/yellow fluorescent protein published in 2013, derived from Branchiostoma lanceolatum. It is reported to be a very rapidly-maturing monomer with moderate acid sensitivity.
   2187..2933    +  CDS            APEX2: soybean ascorbate peroxidase, engineered to serve as a monomeric tag for electron microscopy and live-cell proteomics (Lam et al., 2015) more active than the original APEX due to the A134P mutation
   2949..2990    +  CDS            V5 tag: epitope tag from simian virus 5
   3024..3593    +  misc_feature   IRES: internal ribosome entry site (IRES) of the encephalomyocarditis virus (EMCV)
   3600..3986    +  CDS            bsd: BSD_ASPTE - Experimental evidence at protein level: Swiss-Prot protein existence level 1. Catalyzes the deamination of the cytosine moiety of the antibiotics blasticidin S, cytomycin and acetylblasticidin S. From Aspergillus terreus.
   3991..4155    +  CDS            yokD (fragment): YOKD_BACSU - Experimental evidence at protein level: Swiss-Prot protein existence level 1. May contribute to antibiotic resistance. From Bacillus subtilis (strain 168).
   4225..4739    +  LTR            3' LTR: 3' long terminal repeat from murine embryonic stem cell virus
   4779..4795    -  protein_bind   lac operator: The lac repressor binds to the lac operator to inhibit transcription in E. coli. This inhibition can be relieved by adding lactose or isopropyl-β-D-thiogalactopyranoside (IPTG). lac repressor encoded by lacI
   4803..4833    -  promoter       lac promoter: promoter for the E. coli lac operon
   4848..4869    -  protein_bind   CAP binding site: CAP binding activates transcription in the presence of cAMP. E. coli catabolite activator protein
   4882..4974    -  CDS            lacI (fragment): lac repressor; lacI; The lac repressor binds to the lac operator to inhibit transcription in E. coli. This inhibition can be relieved by adding lactose or isopropyl-β-D-thiogalactopyranoside (IPTG).
   5157..5745    -  rep_origin     ori: high-copy-number ColE1/pMB1/pBR322/pUC origin of replication
   5916..6776    -  CDS            AmpR: β-lactamase; bla; confers resistance to ampicillin, carbenicillin, and related antibiotics
   6777..6881    -  promoter       AmpR promoter: bla
   6976..7011    +  CDS            rop (fragment): Rop protein, which maintains plasmids at low copy number; rop
   7113..7212    +  misc_feature   bom (fragment): basis of mobility region from pBR322
   7218..7372    -  CDS            lacZα (fragment): LacZα fragment of β-galactosidase; lacZ fragment
   7375..7647    -  CDS            TcR (fragment): tetracycline efflux protein; tet; confers resistance to tetracycline
>Addgene plasmid #202591 | mNeonGreen-APEX2 | addgene full sequence | sequence record 400026 | Addgene NGS Result
TGAAAGACCCCACCTGTAGGTTTGGCAAGCTAGCTTAAGTAACGCCATTTTGCAAGGCATGGAAAATACA
TAACTGAGAATAGAGAAGTTCAGATCAAGGTTAGGAACAGAGAGACAGCAGAATATGGGCCAAACAGGAT
ATCTGTGGTAAGCAGTTCCTGCCCCGGCTCAGGGCCAAGAACAGATGGTCCCCAGATGCGGTCCCGCCCT
CAGCAGTTTCTAGAGAACCATCAGATGTTTCCAGGGTGCCCCAAGGACCTGAAAATGACCCTGTGCCTTA
TTTGAACTAACCAATCAGTTCGCTTCTCGCTTCTGTTCGCGCGCTTCTGCTCCCCGAGCTCAATAAAAGA
GCCCACAACCCCTCACTCGGCGCGCCAGTCCTCCGATAGACTGCGTCGCCCGGGTACCCGTATTCCCAAT
AAAGCCTCTTGCTGTTTGCATCCGAATCGTGGACTCGCTGATCCTTGGGAGGGTCTCCTCAGATTGATTG
ACTGCCCACCTCGGGGGTCTTTCATTTGGAGGTTCCACCGAGATTTGGAGACCCCTGCCTAGGGACCACC
GACCCCCCCGCCGGGAGGTAAGCTGGCCAGCGGTCGTTTCGTGTCTGTCTCTGTCTTTGTGCGTGTTTGT
GCCGGCATCTAATGTTTGCGCCTGCGTCTGTACTAGTTAGCTAACTAGCTCTGTATCTGGCGGACCCGTG
GTGGAACTGACGAGTTCTGAACACCCGGCCGCAACCCTGGGAGACGTCCCAGGGACTTTGGGGGCCGTTT
TTGTGGCCCGACCTGAGGAAGGGAGTCGATGTGGAATCCGACCCCGTCAGGATATGTGGTTCTGGTAGGA
GACGAGAACCTAAAACAGTTCCCGCCTCCGTCTGAATTTTTGCTTTCGGTTTGGAACCGAAGCCGCGCGT
CTTGTCTGCTGCAGCGCTGCAGCATCGTTCTGTGTTGTCTCTGTCTGACTGTGTTTCTGTATTTGTCTGA
AAATTAGGGCCAGACTGTTACCACTCCCTTAAGTTTGACCTTAGGTCACTGGAAAGATGTCGAGCGGATC
GCTCACAACCAGTCGGTAGATGTCAAGAAGAGACGTTGGGTTACCTTCTGCTCTGCAGAATGGCCAACCT
TTAACGTCGGATGGCCGCGAGACGGCACCTTTAACCGAGACCTCATCACCCAGGTTAAGATCAAGGTCTT
TTCACCTGGCCCGCATGGACACCCAGACCAGGTCCCCTACATCGTGACCTGGGAAGCCTTGGCTTTTGAC
CCCCCTCCCTGGGTCAAGCCCTTTGTACACCCTAAGCCTCCGCCTCCTCTTCCTCCATCCGCCCCGTCTC
TCCCCCTTGAACCTCCTCGTTCGACCCCGCCTCGATCCTCCCTTTATCCAGCCCTCACTCCTTCTCTAGG
CGCCTGTATGAATTCGCCGCCACCATGGTGAGCAAGGGCGAGGAGGATAACATGGCCTCTCTCCCAGCGA
CACATGAGTTACACATCTTTGGCTCCATCAACGGTGTGGACTTTGACATGGTGGGTCAGGGCACCGGCAA
TCCCAATGATGGTTATGAGGAGTTAAACCTGAAGTCCACCAAGGGTGACCTCCAGTTCTCCCCCTGGATT
CTGGTCCCTCATATCGGGTATGGCTTCCATCAGTACCTGCCCTACCCTGACGGGATGTCGCCTTTCCAGG
CCGCGATGGTAGATGGCTCCGGATACCAAGTCCATCGCACAATGCAGTTTGAAGATGGTGCCTCCCTTAC
TGTAAACTACCGCTACACCTACGAGGGAAGCCACATCAAAGGAGAGGCCCAGGTGAAGGGGACTGGTTTC
CCTGCTGACGGTCCTGTGATGACCAACTCGCTGACCGCTGCGGACTGGTGCAGGTCGAAGAAGACTTACC
CCAACGACAAAACCATCATCAGTACCTTTAAGTGGAGTTACACCACTGGAAATGGCAAGCGCTACCGGAG
CACTGCGCGGACCACCTACACCTTTGCCAAGCCAATGGCGGCTAACTATCTGAAGAACCAGCCGATGTAC
GTGTTCCGTAAGACGGAGCTGAAGCACTCCAAGACCGAGCTGAACTTCAAGGAGTGGCAAAAGGCCTTTA
CCGATGTGATGGGCATGGACGAGCTGTACAAGGGTGGCGGTGGGTCAGGTGGCGGCGGAACGCGTACCGG
TGGAGGCGGGGGTTCTGGAAAGTCTTACCCAACTGTGAGTGCTGATTACCAGGACGCCGTTGAGAAGGCG
AAGAAGAAGCTCAGAGGCTTCATCGCTGAGAAGAGATGCGCTCCTCTAATGCTCCGTTTGGCATTCCACT
CTGCTGGAACCTTTGACAAGGGCACGAAGACTGGTGGACCCTTCGGAACCATCAAGCACCCTGCCGAACT
GGCTCACAGCGCTAACAACGGTCTTGACATCGCTGTTAGGCTTTTGGAGCCACTCAAGGCGGAGTTCCCT
ATTTTGAGCTACGCCGATTTCTACCAGTTGGCTGGCGTTGTTGCCGTTGAGGTCACGGGTGGACCTAAGG
TTCCATTCCACCCTGGAAGAGAGGACAAGCCTGAGCCACCACCAGAGGGTCGCTTGCCTGATCCCACTAA
GGGTTCTGACCATTTGAGAGATGTGTTTGGCAAAGCTATGGGGCTTACTGACCAAGATATTGTTGCTCTA
TCTGGGGGTCACACTATTGGAGCTGCACACAAGGAGCGTTCTGGATTTGAGGGTCCCTGGACCTCTAATC
CTCTTATTTTCGACAACTCATACTTCACGGAGTTGTTGAGTGGTGAGAAGGAAGGTCTCCTTCAGCTACC
TTCTGACAAGGCTCTTTTGTCTGACCCTGTATTCCGCCCTCTCGTTGATAAATATGCAGCGGACGAAGAT
GCCTTCTTTGCTGATTACGCTGAGGCTCACCAAAAGCTATCCGAGCTTGGGTTTGCTGATGCCGGAGGGG
GTGGCTCTGGTAAGCCTATCCCTAACCCTCTCCTCGGTCTCGATTCTACGTAACTCGAGTTAATGTTAAC
TAACTGACTAGCGCCCCTCTCCCTCCCCCCCCCCTAACGTTACTGGCCGAAGCCGCTTGGAATAAGGCCG
GTGTGCGTTTGTCTATATGTTATTTTCCACCATATTGCCGTCTTTTGGCAATGTGAGGGCCCGGAAACCT
GGCCCTGTCTTCTTGACGAGCATTCCTAGGGGTCTTTCCCCTCTCGCCAAAGGAATGCAAGGTCTGTTGA
ATGTCGTGAAGGAAGCAGTTCCTCTGGAAGCTTCTTGAAGACAAACAACGTCTGTAGCGACCCTTTGCAG
GCAGCGGAACCCCCCACCTGGCGACAGGTGCCTCTGCGGCCAAAAGCCACGTGTATAAGATACACCTGCA
AAGGCGGCACAACCCCAGTGCCACGTTGTGAGTTGGATAGTTGTGGAAAGAGTCAAATGGCTCTCCTCAA
GCGTAGTCAACAAGGGGCTGAAGGATGCCCAGAAGGTACCCCATTGTATGGGAATCTGATCTGGGGCCTC
GGTGCACATGCTTTACATGTGTTTAGTCGAGGTTAAAAAACGTCTAGGCCCCCCGAACCACGGGGACGTG
GTTTTCCTTTGAAAAACACGATGGCCAAGCCACTGTCCCAAGAAGAGTCAACTCTGATCGAGAGGGCCAC
TGCAACCATTAATAGCATTCCCATCTCTGAAGACTATAGCGTAGCTAGTGCCGCACTCAGCTCTGATGGA
CGCATATTCACCGGCGTTAATGTCTACCACTTCACCGGCGGACCCTGCGCCGAACTGGTCGTGCTGGGGA
CCGCAGCCGCCGCGGCTGCCGGGAATTTGACGTGCATTGTTGCAATAGGCAACGAGAATAGGGGCATCCT
GTCACCTTGCGGCCGGTGTCGGCAAGTGCTGCTGGACCTGCACCCCGGCATCAAGGCCATAGTCAAGGAT
AGTGATGGCCAGCCGACCGCCGTTGGGATTCGAGAACTTCTGCCTTCTGGGTACGTCTGGGAAGGCTAGG
CTAAGCTCGCTCGGCTGGGTCGCGGGAGGGCCGGTCGCAGTGATTCAGGCCCTTCTGGATTGTGTTGGTC
CCCAGGGCACGATTGTCATGCCCACGCACTCGGGTGATCTGACTGATCCCGCAGATTGGAGATCGCCGCC
CGTGCCTGCCGATTGGGTGCAGATCCATGTCGACCTGCAGCCAAGCTTATCGATAAAATAAAAGATTTTA
TTTAGTCTCCAGAAAAAGGGGGGAATGAAAGACCCCACCTGTAGGTTTGGCAAGCTAGCTTAAGTAACGC
CATTTTGCAAGGCATGGAAAATACATAACTGAGAATAGAGAAGTTCAGATCAAGGTTAGGAACAGAGAGA
CAGCAGAATATGGGCCAAACAGGATATCTGTGGTAAGCAGTTCCTGCCCCGGCTCAGGGCCAAGAACAGA
TGGTCCCCAGATGCGGTCCCGCCCTCAGCAGTTTCTAGAGAACCATCAGATGTTTCCAGGGTGCCCCAAG
GACCTGAAAATGACCCTGTGCCTTATTTGAACTAACCAATCAGTTCGCTTCTCGCTTCTGTTCGCGCGCT
TCTGCTCCCCGAGCTCAATAAAAGAGCCCACAACCCCTCACTCGGCGCGCCAGTCCTCCGATAGACTGCG
TCGCCCGGGTACCCGTGTATCCAATAAACCCTCTTGCAGTTGCATCCGACTTGTGGTCTCGCTGTTCCTT
GGGAGGGTCTCCTCTGAGTGATTGACTACCCGTCAGCGGGGGTCTTTCAGAATTGGTAATCATGGTCATA
GCTGTTTCCTGTGTGAAATTGTTATCCGCTCACAATTCCACACAACATACGAGCCGGAAGCATAAAGTGT
AAAGCCTGGGGTGCCTAATGAGTGAGCTAACTCACATTAATTGCGTTGCGCTCACTGCCCGCTTTCCAGT
CGGGAAACCTGTCGTGCCAGCTGCATTAATGAATCGGCCAACGCGCGGGGAGAGGCGGTTTGCGTATTGG
GCGCTCTTCCGCTTCCTCGCTCACTGACTCGCTGCGCTCGGTCGTTCGGCTGCGGCGAGCGGTATCAGCT
CACTCAAAGGCGGTAATACGGTTATCCACAGAATCAGGGGATAACGCAGGAAAGAACATGTGAGCAAAAG
GCCAGCAAAAGGCCAGGAACCGTAAAAAGGCCGCGTTGCTGGCGTTTTTCCATAGGCTCCGCCCCCCTGA
CGAGCATCACAAAAATCGACGCTCAAGTCAGAGGTGGCGAAACCCGACAGGACTATAAAGATACCAGGCG
TTTCCCCCTGGAAGCTCCCTCGTGCGCTCTCCTGTTCCGACCCTGCCGCTTACCGGATACCTGTCCGCCT
TTCTCCCTTCGGGAAGCGTGGCGCTTTCTCATAGCTCACGCTGTAGGTATCTCAGTTCGGTGTAGGTCGT
TCGCTCCAAGCTGGGCTGTGTGCACGAACCCCCCGTTCAGCCCGACCGCTGCGCCTTATCCGGTAACTAT
CGTCTTGAGTCCAACCCGGTAAGACACGACTTATCGCCACTGGCAGCAGCCACTGGTAACAGGATTAGCA
GAGCGAGGTATGTAGGCGGTGCTACAGAGTTCTTGAAGTGGTGGCCTAACTACGGCTACACTAGAAGGAC
AGTATTTGGTATCTGCGCTCTGCTGAAGCCAGTTACCTTCGGAAAAAGAGTTGGTAGCTCTTGATCCGGC
AAACAAACCACCGCTGGTAGCGGTGGTTTTTTTGTTTGCAAGCAGCAGATTACGCGCAGAAAAAAAGGAT
CTCAAGAAGATCCTTTGATCTTTTCTACGGGGTCTGACGCTCAGTGGAACGAAAACTCACGTTAAGGGAT
TTTGGTCATGAGATTATCAAAAAGGATCTTCACCTAGATCCTTTTAAATTAAAAATGAAGTTTTAAATCA
ATCTAAAGTATATATGAGTAAACTTGGTCTGACAGTTACCAATGCTTAATCAGTGAGGCACCTATCTCAG
CGATCTGTCTATTTCGTTCATCCATAGTTGCCTGACTCCCCGTCGTGTAGATAACTACGATACGGGAGGG
CTTACCATCTGGCCCCAGTGCTGCAATGATACCGCGAGACCCACGCTCACCGGCTCCAGATTTATCAGCA
ATAAACCAGCCAGCCGGAAGGGCCGAGCGCAGAAGTGGTCCTGCAACTTTATCCGCCTCCATCCAGTCTA
TTAATTGTTGCCGGGAAGCTAGAGTAAGTAGTTCGCCAGTTAATAGTTTGCGCAACGTTGTTGCCATTGC
TACAGGCATCGTGGTGTCACGCTCGTCGTTTGGTATGGCTTCATTCAGCTCCGGTTCCCAACGATCAAGG
CGAGTTACATGATCCCCCATGTTGTGCAAAAAAGCGGTTAGCTCCTTCGGTCCTCCGATCGTTGTCAGAA
GTAAGTTGGCCGCAGTGTTATCACTCATGGTTATGGCAGCACTGCATAATTCTCTTACTGTCATGCCATC
CGTAAGATGCTTTTCTGTGACTGGTGAGTACTCAACCAAGTCATTCTGAGAATAGTGTATGCGGCGACCG
AGTTGCTCTTGCCCGGCGTCAATACGGGATAATACCGCGCCACATAGCAGAACTTTAAAAGTGCTCATCA
TTGGAAAACGTTCTTCGGGGCGAAAACTCTCAAGGATCTTACCGCTGTTGAGATCCAGTTCGATGTAACC
CACTCGTGCACCCAACTGATCTTCAGCATCTTTTACTTTCACCAGCGTTTCTGGGTGAGCAAAAACAGGA
AGGCAAAATGCCGCAAAAAAGGGAATAAGGGCGACACGGAAATGTTGAATACTCATACTCTTCCTTTTTC
AATATTATTGAAGCATTTATCAGGGTTATTGTCTCATGAGCGGATACATATTTGAATGTATTTAGAAAAA
TAAACAAATAGGGGTTCCGCGCACATTTCCCCGAAAAGTGCCACCTGACGTCTAAGAAACCATTATTATC
ATGACATTAACCTATAAAAATAGGCGTATCACGAGGCCCTTTCGTCTCGCGCGTTTCGGTGATGACGGTG
AAAACCTCTGACACATGCAGCTCCCGGAGACGGTCACAGCTTGTCTGTAAGCGGATGCCGGGAGCAGACA
AGCCCGTCAGGGCGCGTCAGCGGGTGTTGGCGGGTGTCGGGGCTGGCTTAACTATGCGGCATCAGAGCAG
ATTGTACTGAGAGTGCACCATATGCGGTGTGAAATACCGCACAGATGCGTAAGGAGAAAATACCGCATCA
GGCGCCATTCGCCATTCAGGCTGCGCAACTGTTGGGAAGGGCGATCGGTGCGGGCCTCTTCGCTATTACG
CCAGCTGGCGAAAGGGGGATGTGCTGCAAGGCGATTAAGTTGGGTAACGCCAGGGTTTTCCCAGTCACGA
CGTTGTAAAACGACGGCCAGTGCCACGCTCTCCCTTATGCGACTCCTGCATTAGGAAGCAGCCCAGTAGT
AGGTTGAGGCCGTTGAGCACCGCCGCCGCAAGGAATGGTGCATGCAAGGAGATGGCGCCCAACAGTCCCC
CGGCCACGGGGCCTGCCACCATACCCACGCCGAAACAAGCGCTCATGAGCCCGAAGTGGCGAGCCCGATC
TTCCCCATCGGTGATGTCGGCGATATAGGCGCCAGCAACCGCACCTGTGGCGCCGGTGATGCCGGCCACG
ATGCGTCCGGCGTAGAG
